>Addgene plasmid #110674 | pCHKU43.1-2.2 | depositor full sequence | sequence record 208197 | pCHKU43.1-2.2 sequence 14594 bps
TATCTAAAAATTGCCTTATGATCCGTCTCTCCGGTTACAGCCTGTGTAACTGATTAATCCTGCCTTTCTA
ATCACCATTCTAATGTTTTAATTAAGGGATTTTGTCTTCATTAACGGCTTTCGCTCATAAAAATGTTATG
ACGTTTTGCCCGCAGGCGGGAAACCATCCACTTCACGAGACTGATCTCCTCTGCCGGAACACCGGGCATC
TCCAACTTATAAGTTGGAGAAATAAGAGAATTTCAGATTGAGAGAATGAAAAAAAAAAAAAAAAAAAAGG
CAGAGGAGAGCATAGAAATGGGGTTCACTTTTTGGTAAAGCTATAGCATGCCTATCACATATAAATAGAG
TGCCAGTAGCGACTTTTTTCACACTCGAAATACTCTTACTACTGCTCTCTTGTTGTTTTTATCACTTCTT
GTTTCTTCTTGGTAAATAGAATATCAAGCTACAAAAAGCATACAATCAACTATCAACTATTAACTATATC
GTAATACACAATGGATTATAAGGATGATGATGATAAGACTAGTATGGCACACAGGCAACCTCTAGACAAT
GTTGCTCGGGATGCCCCCAGCTACACAAATCCAGACCCTCGTGCCGTAGCTATCGTCGGCATGTCTATCA
GCGCGCCCGGCGGTGTTGACTATGGTCTTGATACCGAAGAATTCTATGCTTTCCTCCAAAATAGAGGATC
TGCCATCATTACCGTTCCTACTAACCGCTGGAACGCGGAAGCCTTTCATGGCACTGGGCCGGGCAAGATC
TCTACTACAAAGGGAGGGTTTATTCCTGACATTAGATATGCCGACCTCCAAGAGTTCGGTATTACTCCTG
TGGAAGGCCAACAGATATCTACTTGCCAAATGCTTCTGCTCCATCAAGCGTTCACGGCGTTGCAGCGCAG
TGGAGTTGATTATCGTGGTACAAACACTGGGGTTTACGTTGGCTCCGCATCCGGCGAAGGAACTTTGTTT
GAAATGGACATAGCACAGGCAGGCCCGTATTACATGACTGGAACAACCAACTCGATCGTTGCGAACAGAC
TGAACTACGTATTTGATCTACTCGGTCCTTCCATGCCCATAGATACTGCGTGTTCGTCCTCGCTGGCAGC
GATGCACGTCGCCGTTCAAGCCGTCCGCAACGGTGAATGTGACCAGGCTGTAGTGGCCGGTGCCAACGTC
GTTCGAAACGCACTCGAATGCGTAGCGTTCAGTCAGTTAGGTGTGCTCAGCCCTGACGGCATATCCAAGT
CCTTTGATGAAGATGGGAATGGATACGCACGTGGTGACGTCGCCAGCGCGGTTGTTATTAAGCGCCATGA
TCTCGCCGTCAAAGATCACAATCGCATTCACGCGACGCTTGTTGGTACCGCCCTGACATCATGCGGATCC
ATCATGGGTTCCCTCACAACCCCGAGTCCCGAAGCGCAGGCTTCGGCGATCCAGCTTGCATATCGAGACG
CCGGTCTTGAGCCTCATCAAGCAGATTTCGTCGAGCTCCATGGCACGGGCACGGTTGTCGGTGACGCGAC
AGAAGCGAATAATGCCGGCGCCGTCTTTGCGGGAGGGAGAGATGCAAGGGAGATCCTCATTGGATCGGTG
AAGAGCAACGTTGGACATGGTGAACTAGGCGCGTATATGACATCATTAGTGAAGGTCGCAATGATGTTGG
AAAGGAAGGAAGTCCTACCTAATGGCTACTTCAAAAAGCCATCCTCCCGAATTGATTTCGAAAAGTTCAA
GCTGCGTGTTCCCGTGTCCGTTGAGAATTTCGCACCTGGCAATCCCCAACTCGGTCGGATTGCGTCTATA
TCTAGTTACGGATTTGGAGGCGCTCTGTCGCTGAAGGGATGCGTTACTCTCAGCGAGAAATACAAAGAAG
AGTGCGCTGAAGTTGAGCCTCTCGCCCTGTGCGAGCACTTGGCAAACCGTACACGCCAACTCCCATGGAG
GTCCTTCGCAATCGCTGGATCCATCGAGACAGCGACGTTCCCCGAACCAGTCCTCGTACCTAAACGCCCC
CATCCTCTCGTCTTTTGTTTCTCAGGCCAGGGCCCCCAACACTGGCAGCAAGGCCGGGAGCTATATCATA
CTTTCAAGGTGTTCCGCGATAGTATCAATGACTGCGACAGGGTGCATGTCGATTACACAGGGGAATCCTT
CATCGAGACGACAGGCCTGTTCAAGACCGATGCTCCTAAGGACTCGGACCTGGCTACCAGCTTAACATGG
CCTTCCGATGTCACTTCCATTTCTCTCACCTTCTTCCAGATTGCGCTCTTCGACCTCTTGAGTTCTCTGA
ATCTTAAGCCAGATACAATTGTTGGACACTCAGTTGGAGAGACAGCAGTCTTATACGCTTCAGGCGCGGT
CCCACGTAGCATGGCCGTTAAAATCGCGATCGCTCGTGGAAAAGCTCTTGCCATGGTTGACAACACTGGC
GGCGGTATGGTGGCTGTTTCTGGATGCGACGCAGACAAAGTACGCGACTACGCGGAAACGGCAATTACAC
TAGCTGTGCAGGAAGTCGACTCGGCGGGTGGTCCCCAGCTGTTCCTTGCGTCATTCAACAGCCCCACAGA
TATAGGCGTATCAGGCTCCAAGAAACATCTTGAGGTATTTGCAAGCTTCATCGAAAGATGGGTGAGCGAT
GTCGTCGCGCGCAAACTTCGCATCAACACCGCTGTCCACTCTCCCTTCGTCCATCCCTGCGAGTCGCAAT
ACCGCCGCGACCTAGCTACCATTTTCGCGGAGTATCCAGGTCCTCACATCCCAAAGATCCCGACGATGTC
CACGGTCACTGCTGAGTTCAAAACAGACTCGTATACGCCCGATTATTTGTGGAACAACCTCCGCCAACCT
GTGCTTTTCTCTTCGGCTATCCCCAAAGTAGTTGAGAGACTCGGAGAATTGACCACGTTTATTGAGGTCG
CCCCTCATCCAGTCCTGTCCCAGTACCTCAAGCAGATGGGTGCCCTTGATGCTCTCGCCTGCAGCAGACG
TCCACCGTCTGCCCGCCATGTAAAACCTGGGTCGAGCGCTTTGGTCGAAGTACGCACATTGCTGGAAGTT
TTGGGACGTTTGCTGTTAGTCGGCGTCAATAAGATCAACTTCTCGGAGTTTGCCGGATGCCCAGATGCAA
ACATCGAGGGTCCCGCATATCCGTTCCAGCCAAAGTTATGGCGCTATGGCATGGATGAACCATCATACGT
CCGTAAGCTATTACCCGCGGAAAGGTCTTTGAATTCGATTCGGCTACGCGTCAGCCCAATTATGCCCGAG
CCGTGGATGGGTGATCATGTCATTGATCATACGAATCTGGTTCCCGCGGCTGCCTACCTAGAGATGGCCC
TTGAGTTCCCCGATGTTACTCAGCTGTATGATTGCCGCTTCGAGGCTATGTATGTCCTGGAAGAGTCAGG
ACCACCTGGGACATTGGAAGTTTCCCGGGAAGGGAATTCCTGGTGGGTGAAGTCATCATCTCAGATGCGC
ACTCCGCAGGGGGACAAGGAGTGGACGAGGACTGGTCCTTCTTTCGACACTCTCCACTCTTGCGGCAAGT
TGGGTTATGGTCCCCCTGAAATCGAGCCGGATGCGATCACACGCGTCGATCTTGAGGAAGTGCTGTCTCG
CTGCCCCTACACGTTCGATCGCGACGCCTTTAACGATCGGATGGAGGGTGTGGTACAATTTGGTCCCGAG
TTCAGACGAATTATGAAAGCGGTGTGCAATGAAAAGGAAGTCCTGACATATATCAAGGGTCATGTGGATG
GCCTGAATCAGACAGATTATGCCTTCCATCCCGCCCTCTTAGATGCCGTCTTCCAGTCGCCTCTTTCATG
GGGCCTGATCGGTGATAAGCTGCATCTCGGTAGGAAGAATACCCAGCTACTGCTGCCACATTCTGTTCGC
CGCATATTCCGCAATGATGGCAGTACTGCTCCACTGGTGCTGCCTGATGAATTTGTAGCTTATACCGTCC
TCCACGAGTGGTCGCCTCACCACTGGGTGACGAACTGTTATATCTTAGGTGAAGACCAGTCGGTCATATA
TACCGTGGAAGGACTTCGTTTTGCGTTGGTCCAGCATGACAATGAGTGGCCTAGCGAACACTTCAAGATG
TTCTGGCAACCTAGGGACTTGCCACAGTCGCATCTGGAAAGCTCAGTCATTCTTCCTGGTCCACCACCGC
ATTCCGATGATATAGAGTTATTTGGTCTACCTCACGACTTCGCTCCTACCTCGCCTGACCGCCAGCGCTA
CTTGGCTTGGGCAAATGCGGTGGCCACCAGACTGACCGCGAACAACGCTGATGTGCCAGCAGTCCCTGCT
CATTTGCAAGAAAAGTATAAAGCTTTGTTCGACCTGACTCAGAGGGTCGGTGCTGGACAAAAAGCTGCCG
CCGTTGAGCTGCTTTTCTATGACGACATCATGAGCAAGATCTACGAGCATCCACCTTTCATCGGCTCTGT
ATTCGATGCGACCACGTCGCGTTTCATCGACCTTGTTACCGACGCACTCAATGCTGGCAAACAGGTGGTC
CGAGTCCTTGAGGTTGGTGCGGGAACTGGGAGGTTCACTGCACTGCTCGGGCGAGCTCTTTTGGAAGCTG
CTTTGCCTGAAGGCTGCTACGTCGACTACGTCTGCACCGACGTCAGTATTTCGCTCGCACAAGAGGCGAC
AGCGAAGTCCCCTTGGCCAACGGTAACCGCCAAAGCCCTTGATCTGAATGTCGCGATCAGCGAACAGAAC
CTAGATCCCCGCAGTTTCGATATTGTCGTTGCCTTTGATGTTCTGCACGCTATCCCTGACATTCACGCGA
GTTTGACGACGCTCCAGCAGCTCCTCTGTCCCGGCGGTCACATTGCCATCTTGGAGTTGGACGGTGGTTC
CAAACCTGTACTGCTCCGACACTTCACCGCTGGAGGGGAAGTTGCCCTTGTCGACTTCATATCATCGCTG
GATTCAACATACCCCTACCTCTTCTGGCTATACACCACTACTTCCCCCGGCGATGCAGCTGCGGTTGGAC
TAGTGAGAACTCTCCGCCAGGAATACCCAACCTGGAAGATTCACCTCGCTCTCTTCCCCGACTCCTGGAC
GGTGACAGCCCAAGAGGCTTATGTGCACTCACAGCTCATACTGTTGCCGTGGGTGGACTCTGAAGTGATG
ATTGACCAGGACGGGAAGATGCACGTGCCGCGTCTGGTGAAGGCCTCTCCCGCCGCTCGCCAGGAACTTC
GGGGCTCTCATCCAGTCTCATTCCGGGGTTCCGATGTCTGGCGAGCGTACCCAGCGGAGCTTGGTCCGAA
TGATGTTGAAGTGTCCGTTCACTATGTTGGATTGACTCCGGCTATGTCTGGATGGACCGAATTTGCTGGA
GCGGTGACAGCCGTCGGCTCTGGTGTACTTGAAGAGGACCTCGTCGGGCGCAGGGTATTTGGTGTTACTG
TTTCTGTCCCCGGAAGTACCATCGTCTGCGATCGTTCCAAGCTTGCGTTCGTTCCTCAAGACATGGAAAC
TGCCCTGGCCACCGCTTTGGTGGGAAGGCTTATGTTCTTATCATTGGTCGTGGTCGATACCGTCGGCACC
TCTTCGAAGAACACAAAGGTCCTCCTCCACGCTGGCCATTGTTCACCGGCCGCGCTCGCGACATACGCTT
ACCTAAGTGCCAACTCCTTCAACGTTACTGTCACCGTCAGCGATGCACCACCGTCCACCAACACCTTCAG
CACGCTGTCCCCGATTTCATCTTCCAAATACTATGCCTGGTCATCTCGTGTCCGCGCTTGGGCTCCACGA
GGCGTAGACGTCGTCTTCAATTTTGACGAGGATATCAACGTGGCGAAGCAAACGCTTTCCTTGCTTTCTT
CTCGGGGGAGATTTGTTCAAATAGGGGGAGAGCTGCCCAGCTCTCTTCCTTCCGGACGTCGCTACGTATC
AATCGAAGAGCATGCTGTTCTAGAAGCTGGCAATGATCTCGATCGCACCGACGCTGTTTTTTCACCCGCT
GTCCTTGCTGCCCTACCTCCTGCCGTGGACATTTACAACCTCCCACAGCTCATGACCGCCGACGTCCAAG
CACGCAACTCGATGCCAGGCCGTGTTACTCTGGTCGACCTGCAAGCGATTCCCCAGGAGCTTCCCGTTTT
GAAAGCCGGAATGTTGAAAGGGACGGCTGTTTTCAATCCTCGAGCATCCTATGTGATTGTGGGTGGTATT
GGCGGACTGGGTGTCAACATTGCACGGTGCTTGGTGGAAAATGGTGCCAAGCACCTGATTCTGACTTCGA
GATCTGGGGAGAAGGGAATCGCGACTATGCAACTAGCACGCGAGAAAAAGATTGTCAATTATCTTCGAGG
AATTCCTGGAGTAACCGTCGATCTTCGGGCGGTGGACGTTCTTGACGCTGAGAAGACCAGAGACTTGTTC
ATGAACCTGGAGCATCCTGTTGCCGGGGTGTTCTATTTGGCTGTCAGGCTCAACGACCAGGTCTTTGCGA
ATTTGAAGACGGAGGAAGACTGGAAAATTGGCAAGTCGGCTATCTTGCGCTTTATTTACGACGTCAAGAT
CAAAGGCGTTGAAGTTCTCCTGCAAGCGGTCAACCCTCAGTCACTGGATTTCCTTGTCCTCACGAGTTCC
ATGGCTACTGTGTGCGGCTCGCCAGGCCAGGCGAACTATTCTGCTGCCCAGACCTACATGGAGACTATGG
CGGCAGCGCTTCCCAATACCGTTGCAATCACCGTGCCCCCTATCACCGATGGAGGTGTGTTTGTCCGAAG
CCTGCCTCCAGGTAACGCACGCAATGCAGCCCTGGACAAATACAAATCCCTCGGAATGACTGGCTACCTT
GTTGCGCAACACTGCGTGAATGCCATCTGGACGCTGAACTGCGATGCCTATAGCCCAGTCTATATTCCTC
CCACCGACTGGAAAGAGATCATGCAACTTGGCATCCCGGAATACCACTTGTCGTCCCTGCGTCATTTGTT
GACCAAGCAAAACGTTGAGATCGCGCTGGCAACCGAGGAGTGGTCCATTCGGGCGGCGTGCGCATCGGTG
TTGGCTCTTGATACCAACGAGGTTGCAGACAATGTCCCGCTTTCAAGCTATGGTCTTGACTCGCTAACAT
CCGTTCGATTGAGTGGGATTCTCAAAACCAACTTCAATGTTTCCGTGACTCAGCTTCAGCTTCTCGGAAA
CAGTATGACTGTCCAACGACTGATGGCTCTGCAAGAGGAGCTGAAGGCCGATTCATCTTCTGTGGCTGTG
GGGACTGCCAACAAGGACTCGCTCGACATACTGGGAGCCGAAGGTGTCCATCATGCTGACATGGACAAGA
CGATCGTTCGATTGAACAACGTCACGGATGGACAACCTGTATTCATCGTACACGGCGCTGGCGGCGGCGT
CCTCGTCATGCTGAAAACCGCGGAAATGATGTCTTGTCCTGTTTATGGTGTCCAAGACACTCCAGATGCG
CCCATTACCGGAACCCTCGACAAACTTTGCAGGTTCTACCTGGAGAAAATCCGAGAGAAGCAACCCAAAG
GTCCATACCGCCTTGGGGGTTTCTCATTCGGCACCTATGCCGCTTTTGTCATCGCACAGCTGCTGCAAGA
AGAAGGGGAGACAGTTGAGCTGCTCGTCATGATCGATGGGTCGCCAGCGATTTTCACCAACTTCGCCAAG
AGGATCAATGTGACCAATATGCGAGACGAAATCATGACCGTTATCCGTGATCTTGCCGCAAGCGGGACGC
TGGAAAGTGGCGAGGAACTTACCGCCATGTTTGAGGACCACTTCAAGCAAGTTGCGCAGGGCGGTTCTAG
CGGCAAATTTGTGTCCCAGTTCGGTCGTGCATTCGTCGCACACGTGCTCATGGCGGTCCGCGCTTGTATC
CCAGCGATCTTACGGGAGCAAGCTGGGGAGATCGATAACTCTGTCTGGCCGACCGCGAGAACGGTCGTTA
TCCGTGCGGAAGATGGCATTGGTCGTCAATCCGTGTCGGAAGGACTTTCCCCTGCTTTTGATGTAGAATT
ACGCGCCCCAGATGCGGAGTTTTACATCCTACCGGGAACGCACTTCGGGATTCTCCACCCCCAGTCTGGG
CTCCCTCAGCTTCTCGAACAGGTGGAGAAGTGTGATCACCCAAAAGTGATACCACCGACGATGACGATGA
TGACCGGAACTACGATTTCTGTGGGAAAACACAGAAGTCAGTCATCCATCGACTTAGGCTGCTCTGACAC
GGCGAGGGCACAAGCTGCGAAAGAAGTTTCCGGGATCATGGTGTCATCAATGTGGAGGAGCTGGACAGCG
AAGAGCACCAAGGGTGTGACAGCTTCGGCATTCTCAGACAGCATCAGGGTTTCCGCCTACAATGCGTCCC
CCAGTAGGCTCCTGCTGCCTTCATTGGGGGCTAATGCAGGCCCTCAATGCGACGGCGGACGAAAATGGTA
CCAGGCCCCAAAAATGACCTAGGGAGATTGATAAGACTTTTCTAGTTGCATATCTTTTATATTTAAATCT
TATCTATTAGTTAATTTTTTGTAATTTATCCTTATATATAGTCTGGTTATTCTAAAATATCATTTCAGTA
TCTAAAAATTCCCCTCTTTTTTCAGTTATATCTTAACAGGCGACAGTCCAAATGTTGATTTATCCCAGTC
CGATTCATCAGGGTTGTGAAGCATTTTGTCAATGGTCGAAATCACATCAGTAATAGTGCCTCTTACTTGC
CTCATAGAATTTCTTTCTCTTAACGTCACCGTTTGGTCTTTTATAGTTTCGAAATCTATGGTGATACCAA
ATGGTGTTCCCAATTCATCGTTACGGGCGTATTTTTTACCAATTGAAGTATTGGAATCGTCAATTTTAAA
GTATATCTCTCTTTTACGTAAAGCCTGCGAGATCCTCTTAAGTATAGCGGGGAAGCCATCGTTATTCGAT
ATTGTCGTAACAAATACTTTGATCGGCGCTATGCGGCCGCCACCGCGGTGGAGCTCCAGCTTTTGTTCCC
TTTAGTGAGGGTTAATTGCGCGCTTGGCGAGACTCAAACAAGATATATTTTGCCCGCCTTACAGACGAAA
CTAGTTGGAGGTTATGGAGCATACTATCACGTGGGCGGCCACTGGTGAGTTACTACACCCCAGGGGCAAC
GTTGATGCTCCTAAAAAACTCTGGCTGGACGCAAGCCGTAACACCCGTGTCACTTCATAATCGTTTGCAA
TTCAGGGCTTGATCTACACATTACCCTGTTATCCCTATTAATTAATACGGTTATCCACAGAATCAGGGGA
TAACGCAGGAAAGAACATGTGAGCAAAAGGCCAGCAAAAGGCCAGGAACCGTAAAAAGGCCGCGTTGCTG
GCGTTTTTCCATAGGCTCCGCCCCCCTGACGAGCATCACAAAAATCGACGCTCAAGTCAGAGGTGGCGAA
ACCCGACAGGACTATAAAGATACCAGGCGTTTCCCCCTGGAAGCTCCCTCGTGCGCTCTCCTGTTCCGAC
CCTGCCGCTTACCGGATACCTGTCCGCCTTTCTCCCTTCGGGAAGCGTGGCGCTTTCTCATAGCTCACGC
TGTAGGTATCTCAGTTCGGTGTAGGTCGTTCGCTCCAAGCTGGGCTGTGTGCACGAACCCCCCGTTCAGC
CCGACCGCTGCGCCTTATCCGGTAACTATCGTCTTGAGTCCAACCCGGTAAGACACGACTTATCGCCACT
GGCAGCAGCCACTGGTAACAGGATTAGCAGAGCGAGGTATGTAGGCGGTGCTACAGAGTTCTTGAAGTGG
TGGCCTAACTACGGCTACACTAGAAGGACAGTATTTGGTATCTGCGCTCTGCTGAAGCCAGTTACCTTCG
GAAAAAGAGTTGGTAGCTCTTGATCCGGCAAACAAACCACCGCTGGTAGCGGTGGTTTTTTTGTTTGCAA
GCAGCAGATTACGCGCAGAAAAAAAGGATCTCAAGAAGATCCTTTGATCTTTTCTACGGGGTCTGACGCT
CAGTGGAACGAAAACTCACGTTAAGGGATTTTGGTCATGAGATTATCAAAAAGGATCTTCACCTAGATCC
TTTTAAATTAAAAATGAAGTTTTAAATCAATCTAAAGTATATATGAGTAAACTTGGTCTGACAGTTACCA
ATGCTTAATCAGTGAGGCACCTATCTCAGCGATCTGTCTATTTCGTTCATCCATAGTTGCCTGACTCCCC
GTCGTGTAGATAACTACGATACGGGAGGGCTTACCATCTGGCCCCAGTGCTGCAATGATACCGCGAGACC
CACGCTCACCGGCTCCAGATTTATCAGCAATAAACCAGCCAGCCGGAAGGGCCGAGCGCAGAAGTGGTCC
TGCAACTTTATCCGCCTCCATCCAGTCTATTAATTGTTGCCGGGAAGCTAGAGTAAGTAGTTCGCCAGTT
AATAGTTTGCGCAACGTTGTTGCCATTGCTACAGGCATCGTGGTGTCACGCTCGTCGTTTGGTATGGCTT
CATTCAGCTCCGGTTCCCAACGATCAAGGCGAGTTACATGATCCCCCATGTTGTGCAAAAAAGCGGTTAG
CTCCTTCGGTCCTCCGATCGTTGTCAGAAGTAAGTTGGCCGCAGTGTTATCACTCATGGTTATGGCAGCA
CTGCATAATTCTCTTACTGTCATGCCATCCGTAAGATGCTTTTCTGTGACTGGTGAGTACTCAACCAAGT
CATTCTGAGAATAGTGTATGCGGCGACCGAGTTGCTCTTGCCCGGCGTCAATACGGGATAATACCGCGCC
ACATAGCAGAACTTTAAAAGTGCTCATCATTGGAAAACGTTCTTCGGGGCGAAAACTCTCAAGGATCTTA
CCGCTGTTGAGATCCAGTTCGATGTAACCCACTCGTGCACCCAACTGATCTTCAGCATCTTTTACTTTCA
CCAGCGTTTCTGGGTGAGCAAAAACAGGAAGGCAAAATGCCGCAAAAAAGGGAATAAGGGCGACACGGAA
ATGTTGAATACTCATACTCTTCCTTTTTCAATATTATTGAAGCATTTATCAGGGTTATTGTCTCATGAGC
GGATACATATTTGAATGTATTTAGAAAAATAAACAAATAGGGGTTCCGCGCACATTTCCCCGAAAAGTGC
CACCTGAACGAAGCATCTGTGCTTCATTTTGTAGAACAAAAATGCAACGCGAGAGCGCTAATTTTTCAAA
CAAAGAATCTGAGCTGCATTTTTACAGAACAGAAATGCAACGCGAAAGCGCTATTTTACCAACGAAGAAT
CTGTGCTTCATTTTTGTAAAACAAAAATGCAACGCGAGAGCGCTAATTTTTCAAACAAAGAATCTGAGCT
GCATTTTTACAGAACAGAAATGCAACGCGAGAGCGCTATTTTACCAACAAAGAATCTATACTTCTTTTTT
GTTCTACAAAAATGCATCCCGAGAGCGCTATTTTTCTAACAAAGCATCTTAGATTACTTTTTTTCTCCTT
TGTGCGCTCTATAATGCAGTCTCTTGATAACTTTTTGCACTGTAGGTCCGTTAAGGTTAGAAGAAGGCTA
CTTTGGTGTCTATTTTCTCTTCCATAAAAAAAGCCTGACTCCACTTCCCGCGTTTACTGATTACTAGCGA
AGCTGCGGGTGCATTTTTTCAAGATAAAGGCATCCCCGATTATATTCTATACCGATGTGGATTGCGCATA
CTTTGTGAACAGAAAGTGATAGCGTTGATGATTCTTCATTGGTCAGAAAATTATGAACGGTTTCTTCTAT
TTTGTCTCTATATACTACGTATAGGAAATGTTTACATTTTCGTATTGTTTTCGATTCACTCTATGAATAG
TTCTTACTACAATTTTTTTGTCTAAAGAGTAATACTAGAGATAAACATAAAAAATGTAGAGGTCGAGTTT
AGATGCAAGTTCAAGGAGCGAAAGGTGGATGGGTAGGTTATATAGGGATATAGCACAGAGATATATAGCA
AAGAGATACTTTTGAGCAATGTTTGTGGAAGCGGTATTCGCAATATTTTAGTAGCTCGTTACAGTCCGGT
GCGTTTTTGGTTTTTTGAAAGTGCGTCTTCAGAGCGCTTTTGGTTTTCAAAAGCGCTCTGAAGTTCCTAT
ACTTTCTAGAGAATAGGAACTTCGGAATAGGAACTTCAAAGCGTTTCCGAAAACGAGCGCTTCCGAAAAT
GCAACGCGAGCTGCGCACATACAGCTCACTGTTCACGTCGCACCTATATCTGCGTGTTGCCTGTATATAT
ATATACATGAGAAGAACGGCATAGTGCGTGTTTATGCTTAAATGCGTACTTATATGCGTCTATTTATGTA
GGATGAAAGGTAGTCTAGTACCTCCTGTGATATTATCCCATTCCATGCGGGGTATCGTATGCTTCCTTCA
GCACTACCCTTTAGCTGTTCTATATGCTGCCACTCCTCAATTGGATTAGTCTCATCCTTCAATGCTATCA
TTTCCTTTGATATTGGATCATACTAAGAAACCATTATTATCATGACATTAACCTATAAAAATAGGCGTAT
CACGAGGCCCTTTCGTCTCGCGCGTTTCGGTGATGACGGTGAAAACCTCGGCGCGCCATTACCCTGTTAT
CCCTAATATACAACGCAAAGAAGCTGGAAAATTGGCGAGGGAATCCTGTTTCTGTCTATCCAAGAATGGG
CATGAGGTGGCAACCGTCGTGCTAGCGTACAGGGTGCACTTTGTAACCATTTGGGACACCGGACACTCGC
TGTTTTCGAAATTACCCTTTAAGCGCGGGTATTGAACCAGGCTTATGCCCAAGATCGTAGCAAGCATTTA
ACTGTGGGAATACTCAGGTATCGTAAGATGCAAGAGTTCGAATCTCTTAGCAACCATTATTTTTTTCCTC
AACATAACGAGAACACACAGGGGCGCTATCGCACAGAATCAAATTCGATGACTGGAAATTTTTTGTTAAT
TTCAGAGGTCGCCTGACGCATATACCTTTTTCAACTGAAAAATTGGGAGAAAAAGGAAAGGTGAGAGGCC
GGAACCGGCTTTTCATATAGAATAGAGAAGCGTTCATGACTAAATGCTTGCATCACAATACTTGAAGTTG
ACAATATTATTTAAGGACCTATTGTTTTTTCCAATAGGTGGTTAGCAATCGTCTTACTTTCTAACTTTTC
TTACCTTTTACATTTCAGCAATATATATATATATTTCAAGGATATACCATTCTAATGTCTGCCCCTATGT
CTGCCCCTAAGAAGATCGTCGTTTTGCCAGGTGACCACGTTGGTCAAGAAATCACAGCCGAAGCCATTAA
GGTTCTTAAAGCTATTTCTGATGTTCGTTCCAATGTCAAGTTCGATTTCGAAAATCATTTAATTGGTGGT
GCTGCTATCGATGCTACAGGTGTCCCACTTCCAGATGAGGCGCTGGAAGCCTCCAAGAAGGTTGATGCCG
TTTTGTTAGGTGCTGTGGCTGGTCCTAAATGGGGTACCGGTAGTGTTAGACCTGAACAAGGTTTACTAAA
AATCCGTAAAGAACTTCAATTGTACGCCAACTTAAGACCATGTAACTTTGCATCCGACTCTCTTTTAGAC
TTATCTCCAATCAAGCCACAATTTGCTAAAGGTACTGACTTCGTTGTTGTCAGAGAATTAGTGGGAGGTA
TTTACTTTGGTAAGAGAAAGGAAGACGATGGTGATGGTGTCGCTTGGGATAGTGAACAATACACCGTTCC
AGAAGTGCAAAGAATCACAAGAATGGCCGCTTTCATGGCCCTACAACATGAGCCACCATTGCCTATTTGG
TCCTTGGATAAAGCTAATCTTTTGGCCTCTTCAAGATTATGGAGAAAAACTGTGGAGGAAACCATCAAGA
ACGAATTCCCTACATTGAAGGTTCAACATCAATTGATTGATTCTGCCGCCATGATCCTAGTTAAGAACCC
AACCCACCTAAATGGTATTATAATCACCAGCAACATGTTTGGTGATATCATCTCCGATGAAGCCTCCGTT
ATCCCAGGTTCCTTGGGTTTGTTGCCATCTGCGTCCTTGGCCTCTTTGCCAGACAAGAACACCGCATTTG
GTTTGTACGAACCATGCCACGGTTCTGCTCCAGATTTGCCAAAGAATAAGGTTGACCCTATCGCCACTAT
CTTGTCTGCTGCAATGATGTTGAAATTGTCATTGAACTTGCCTGAAGAAGGTAAGGCCATTGAAGATGCA
GTTAAAAAGGTTTTGGATGCAGGTATCAGAACTGGTGATTTAGGTGGTTCCAACAGTACCACCGAAGTCG
GTGATGCTGTCGCCGAAGAAGTTAAGAAAATCCTTGCTTAAAAAGATTCTCTTTTTTTATGATATTTGTA
CATAAACTTTATAAATGAAATTCATAATAGAAACGACACGAAATTACAAAATGGAATATGTTCATAGGGT
AGACGAAACTATATACGCAATCTACATACATTTATCAAGAAGGAGAAAAAGGAGGATAGTAAAGGAATAC
AGGTAAGCAAATTGATACTAATGGCTCAACGAAATGACGGTATCGATAAGCTTGATATCGAATTCCTGCA
GCCCGGGGGATCCACTAGTTCTAGAGTTAATTAA
Features (pLannotate 1.2.2; 13 found; start..end, strand, type, name):
    503..527     +  CDS            2xFLAG (fragment): two tandem FLAG® epitope tags
    609..2972    +  CDS            aflC (fragment): AFLC_ASPPU - Also known as pksA From Aspergillus parasiticus (strain ATCC 56775 / NRRL 5862 / SRRC 143 / SU-1).
   8639..8995    -  CDS            GRS2 (fragment): SYG2_YEAST - Experimental evidence at protein level: Swiss-Prot protein existence level 1. Catalyzes the ATP-dependent ligation of glycine to the 3'-end of its cognate tRNA, via the formation of an aminoacyl-adenylate intermediate (Gly-AMP) (PubMed:23816885). Also produces diadenosine tetraphosphate (Ap4A), a universal pleiotropic signaling molecule needed for cell regulation pathways, by direct condensation of 2 ATPs. Thereby, may play a special role in Ap4A homeostasis (By similarity). From Saccharomyces cerevisiae (strain ATCC 204508 / S288c) (Baker's yeast).
   8993..9016    -  misc_feature   MCS (fragment): pBluescript multiple cloning site
   9029..9047    -  promoter       T3 promoter: promoter for bacteriophage T3 RNA polymerase
   9386..9974    -  rep_origin     ori: high-copy-number ColE1/pMB1/pBR322/pUC origin of replication
  10145..11005   -  CDS            AmpR: β-lactamase; bla; confers resistance to ampicillin, carbenicillin, and related antibiotics
  11006..11110   -  promoter       AmpR promoter: bla
  11137..12479   -  rep_origin     2μ ori: yeast 2μ plasmid origin of replication
  12547..12579   +  CDS            rop (fragment): Rop protein, which maintains plasmids at low copy number; rop
  12810..13214   +  promoter       LEU2 promoter: S. cerevisiae LEU2
  13227..14321   +  CDS            LEU2: 3-isopropylmalate dehydrogenase, required for leucine biosynthesis; S. cerevisiae LEU2; yeast auxotrophic marker
  14526..14586   -  misc_feature   MCS (fragment): pBluescript multiple cloning site
