>Addgene plasmid #110674 | pCHKU43.1-2.2 | addgene full sequence | sequence record 212366 | Addgene NGS Result
TTAATTAATATCTAAAAATTGCCTTATGATCCGTCTCTCCGGTTACAGCCTGTGTAACTGATTAATCCTG
CCTTTCTAATCACCATTCTAATGTTTTAATTAAGGGATTTTGTCTTCATTAACGGCTTTCGCTCATAAAA
ATGTTATGACGTTTTGCCCGCAGGCGGGAAACCATCCACTTCACGAGACTGATCTCCTCTGCCGGAACAC
CGGGCATCTCCAACTTATAAGTTGGAGAAATAAGAGAATTTCAGATTGAGAGAATGAAAAAAAAAAAAAA
AAAAAGGCAGAGGAGAGCATAGAAATGGGGTTCACTTTTTGGTAAAGCTATAGCATGCCTATCACATATA
AATAGAGTGCCAGTAGCGACTTTTTTCACACTCGAAATACTCTTACTACTGCTCTCTTGTTGTTTTTATC
ACTTCTTGTTTCTTCTTGGTAAATAGAATATCAAGCTACAAAAAGCATACAATCAACTATCAACTATTAA
CTATATCGTAATACACAATGGATTATAAGGATGATGATGATAAGACTAGTATGGCACACAGGCAACCTCT
AGACAATGTTGCTCGGGATGCCCCCAGCTACACAAATCCAGACCCTCGTGCCGTAGCTATCGTCGGCATG
TCTATCAGCGCGCCCGGCGGTGTTGACTATGGTCTTGATACCGAAGAATTCTATGCTTTCCTCCAAAATA
GAGGATCTGCCATCATTACCGTTCCTACTAACCGCTGGAACGCGGAAGCCTTTCATGGCACTGGGCCGGG
CAAGATCTCTACTACAAAGGGAGGGTTTATTCCTGACATTAGATATGCCGACCTCCAAGAGTTCGGTATT
ACTCCTGTGGAAGGCCAACAGATATCTACTTGCCAAATGCTTCTGCTCCATCAAGCGTTCACGGCGTTGC
AGCGCAGTGGAGTTGATTATCGTGGTACAAACACTGGGGTTTACGTTGGCTCCGCATCCGGCGAAGGAAC
TTTGTTTGAAATGGACATAGCACAGGCAGGCCCGTATTACATGACTGGAACAACCAACTCGATCGTTGCG
AACAGACTGAACTACGTATTTGATCTACTCGGTCCTTCCATGCCCATAGATACTGCGTGTTCGTCCTCGC
TGGCAGCGATGCACGTCGCCGTTCAAGCCGTCCGCAACGGTGAATGTGACCAGGCTGTAGTGGCCGGTGC
CAACGTCGTTCGAAACGCACTCGAATGCGTAGCGTTCAGTCAGTTAGGTGTGCTCAGCCCTGACGGCATA
TCCAAGTCCTTTGATGAAGATGGGAATGGATACGCACGTGGTGACGTCGCCAGCGCGGTTGTTATTAAGC
GCCATGATCTCGCCGTCAAAGATCACAATCGCATTCACGCGACGCTTGTTGGTACCGCCCTGACATCATG
CGGATCCATCATGGGTTCCCTCACAACCCCGAGTCCCGAAGCGCAGGCTTCGGCGATCCAGCTTGCATAT
CGAGACGCCGGTCTTGAGCCTCATCAAGCAGATTTCGTCGAGCTCCATGGCACGGGCACGGTTGTCGGTG
ACGCGACAGAAGCGAATAATGCCGGCGCCGTCTTTGCGGGAGGGAGAGATGCAAGGGAGATCCTCATTGG
ATCGGTGAAGAGCAACGTTGGACATGGTGAACTAGGCGCGTATATGACATCATTAGTGAAGGTCGCAATG
ATGTTGGAAAGGAAGGAAGTCCTACCTAATGGCTACTTCAAAAAGCCATCCTCCCGAATTGATTTCGAAA
AGTTCAAGCTGCGTGTTCCCGTGTCCGTTGAGAATTTCGCACCTGGCAATCCCCAACTCGGTCGGATTGC
GTCTATATCTAGTTACGGATTTGGAGGCGCTCTGTCGCTGAAGGGATGCGTTACTCTCAGCGAGAAATAC
AAAGAAGAGTGCGCTGAAGTTGAGCCTCTCGCCCTGTGCGAGCACTTGGCAAACCGTACACGCCAACTCC
CATGGAGGTCCTTCGCAATCGCTGGATCCATCGAGACAGCGACGTTCCCCGAACCAGTCCTCGTACCTAA
ACGCCCCCATCCTCTCGTCTTTTGTTTCTCAGGCCAGGGCCCCCAACACTGGCAGCAAGGCCGGGAGCTA
TATCATACTTTCAAGGTGTTCCGCGATAGTATCAATGACTGCGACAGGGTGCATGTCGATTACACAGGGG
AATCCTTCATCGAGACGACAGGCCTGTTCAAGACCGATGCTCCTAAGGACTCGGACCTGGCTACCAGCTT
AACATGGCCTTCCGATGTCACTTCCATTTCTCTCACCTTCTTCCAGATTGCGCTCTTCGACCTCTTGAGT
TCTCTGAATCTTAAGCCAGATACAATTGTTGGACACTCAGTTGGAGAGACAGCAGTCTTATACGCTTCAG
GCGCGGTCCCACGTAGCATGGCCGTTAAAATCGCGATCGCTCGTGGAAAAGCTCTTGCCATGGTTGACAA
CACTGGCGGCGGTATGGTGGCTGTTTCTGGATGCGACGCAGACAAAGTACGCGACTACGCGGAAACGGCA
ATTACACTAGCTGTGCAGGAAGTCGACTCGGCGGGTGGTCCCCAGCTGTTCCTTGCGTCATTCAACAGCC
CCACAGATATAGGCGTATCAGGCTCCAAGAAACATCTTGAGGTATTTGCAAGCTTCATCGAAAGATGGGT
GAGCGATGTCGTCGCGCGCAAACTTCGCATCAACACCGCTGTCCACTCTCCCTTCGTCCATCCCTGCGAG
TCGCAATACCGCCGCGACCTAGCTACCATTTTCGCGGAGTATCCAGGTCCTCACATCCCAAAGATCCCGA
CGATGTCCACGGTCACTGCTGAGTTCAAAACAGACTCGTATACGCCCGATTATTTGTGGAACAACCTCCG
CCAACCTGTGCTTTTCTCTTCGGCTATCCCCAAAGTAGTTGAGAGACTCGGAGAATTGACCACGTTTATT
GAGGTCGCCCCTCATCCAGTCCTGTCCCAGTACCTCAAGCAGATGGGTGCCCTTGATGCTCTCGCCTGCA
GCAGACGTCCACCGTCTGCCCGCCATGTAAAACCTGGGTCGAGCGCTTTGGTCGAAGTACGCACATTGCT
GGAAGTTTTGGGACGTTTGCTGTTAGTCGGCGTCAATAAGATCAACTTCTCGGAGTTTGCCGGATGCCCA
GATGCAAACATCGAGGGTCCCGCATATCCGTTCCAGCCAAAGTTATGGCGCTATGGCATGGATGAACCAT
CATACGTCCGTAAGCTATTACCCGCGGAAAGGTCTTTGAATTCGATTCGGCTACGCGTCAGCCCAATTAT
GCCCGAGCCGTGGATGGGTGATCATGTCATTGATCATACGAATCTGGTTCCCGCGGCTGCCTACCTAGAG
ATGGCCCTTGAGTTCCCCGATGTTACTCAGCTGTATGATTGCCGCTTCGAGGCTATGTATGTCCTGGAAG
AGTCAGGACCACCTGGGACATTGGAAGTTTCCCGGGAAGGGAATTCCTGGTGGGTGAAGTCATCATCTCA
GATGCGCACTCCGCAGGGGGACAAGGAGTGGACGAGGACTGGTCCTTCTTTCGACACTCTCCACTCTTGC
GGCAAGTTGGGTTATGGTCCCCCTGAAATCGAGCCGGATGCGATCACACGCGTCGATCTTGAGGAAGTGC
TGTCTCGCTGCCCCTACACGTTCGATCGCGACGCCTTTAACGATCGGATGGAGGGTGTGGTACAATTTGG
TCCCGAGTTCAGACGAATTATGAAAGCGGTGTGCAATGAAAAGGAAGTCCTGACATATATCAAGGGTCAT
GTGGATGGCCTGAATCAGACAGATTATGCCTTCCATCCCGCCCTCTTAGATGCCGTCTTCCAGTCGCCTC
TTTCATGGGGCCTGATCGGTGATAAGCTGCATCTCGGTAGGAAGAATACCCAGCTACTGCTGCCACATTC
TGTTCGCCGCATATTCCGCAATGATGGCAGTACTGCTCCACTGGTGCTGCCTGATGAATTTGTAGCTTAT
ACCGTCCTCCACGAGTGGTCGCCTCACCACTGGGTGACGAACTGTTATATCTTAGGTGAAGACCAGTCGG
TCATATATACCGTGGAAGGACTTCGTTTTGCGTTGGTCCAGCATGACAATGAGTGGCCTAGCGAACACTT
CAAGATGTTCTGGCAACCTAGGGACTTGCCACAGTCGCATCTGGAAAGCTCAGTCATTCTTCCTGGTCCA
CCACCGCATTCCGATGATATAGAGTTATTTGGTCTACCTCACGACTTCGCTCCTACCTCGCCTGACCGCC
AGCGCTACTTGGCTTGGGCAAATGCGGTGGCCACCAGACTGACCGCGAACAACGCTGATGTGCCAGCAGT
CCCTGCTCATTTGCAAGAAAAGTATAAAGCTTTGTTCGACCTGACTCAGAGGGTCGGTGCTGGACAAAAA
GCTGCCGCCGTTGAGCTGCTTTTCTATGACGACATCATGAGCAAGATCTACGAGCATCCACCTTTCATCG
GCTCTGTATTCGATGCGACCACGTCGCGTTTCATCGACCTTGTTACCGACGCACTCAATGCTGGCAAACA
GGTGGTCCGAGTCCTTGAGGTTGGTGCGGGAACTGGGAGGTTCACTGCACTGCTCGGGCGAGCTCTTTTG
GAAGCTGCTTTGCCTGAAGGCTGCTACGTCGACTACGTCTGCACCGACGTCAGTATTTCGCTCGCACAAG
AGGCGACAGCGAAGTCCCCTTGGCCAACGGTAACCGCCAAAGCCCTTGATCTGAATGTCGCGATCAGCGA
ACAGAACCTAGATCCCCGCAGTTTCGATATTGTCGTTGCCTTTGATGTTCTGCACGCTATCCCTGACATT
CACGCGAGTTTGACGACGCTCCAGCAGCTCCTCTGTCCCGGCGGTCACATTGCCATCTTGGAGTTGGACG
GTGGTTCCAAACCTGTACTGCTCCGACACTTCACCGCTGGAGGGGAAGTTGCCCTTGTCGACTTCATATC
ATCGCTGGATTCAACATACCCCTACCTCTTCTGGCTATACACCACTACTTCCCCCGGCGATGCAGCTGCG
GTTGGACTAGTGAGAACTCTCCGCCAGGAATACCCAACCTGGAAGATTCACCTCGCTCTCTTCCCCGACT
CCTGGACGGTGACAGCCCAAGAGGCTTATGTGCACTCACAGCTCATACTGTTGCCGTGGGTGGACTCTGA
AGTGATGATTGACCAGGACGGGAAGATGCACGTGCCGCGTCTGGTGAAGGCCTCTCCCGCCGCTCGCCAG
GAACTTCGGGGCTCTCATCCAGTCTCATTCCGGGGTTCCGATGTCTGGCGAGCGTACCCAGCGGAGCTTG
GTCCGAATGATGTTGAAGTGTCCGTTCACTATGTTGGATTGACTCCGGCTATGTCTGGATGGACCGAATT
TGCTGGAGCGGTGACAGCCGTCGGCTCTGGTGTACTTGAAGAGGACCTCGTCGGGCGCAGGGTATTTGGT
GTTACTGTTTCTGTCCCCGGAAGTACCATCGTCTGCGATCGTTCCAAGCTTGCGTTCGTTCCTCAAGACA
TGGAAACTGCCCTGGCCACCGCTTTGGTGGGAAGGCTTATGTTCTTATCATTGGTCGTGGTCGATACCGT
CGGCACCTCTTCGAAGAACACAAAGGTCCTCCTCCACGCTGGCCATTGTTCACCGGCCGCGCTCGCGACA
TACGCTTACCTAAGTGCCAACTCCTTCAACGTTACTGTCACCGTCAGCGATGCACCACCGTCCACCAACA
CCTTCAGCACGCTGTCCCCGATTTCATCTTCCAAATACTATGCCTGGTCATCTCGTGTCCGCGCTTGGGC
TCCACGAGGCGTAGACGTCGTCTTCAATTTTGACGAGGATATCAACGTGGCGAAGCAAACGCTTTCCTTG
CTTTCTTCTCGGGGGAGATTTGTTCAAATAGGGGGAGAGCTGCCCAGCTCTCTTCCTTCCGGACGTCGCT
ACGTATCAATCGAAGAGCATGCTGTTCTAGAAGCTGGCAATGATCTCGATCGCACCGACGCTGTTTTTTC
ACCCGCTGTCCTTGCTGCCCTACCTCCTGCCGTGGACATTTACAACCTCCCACAGCTCATGACCGCCGAC
GTCCAAGCACGCAACTCGATGCCAGGCCGTGTTACTCTGGTCGACCTGCAAGCGATTCCCCAGGAGCTTC
CCGTTTTGAAAGCCGGAATGTTGAAAGGGACGGCTGTTTTCAATCCTCGAGCATCCTATGTGATTGTGGG
TGGTATTGGCGGACTGGGTGTCAACATTGCACGGTGCTTGGTGGAAAATGGTGCCAAGCACCTGATTCTG
ACTTCGAGATCTGGGGAGAAGGGAATCGCGACTATGCAACTAGCACGCGAGAAAAAGATTGTCAATTATC
TTCGAGGAATTCCTGGAGTAACCGTCGATCTTCGGGCGGTGGACGTTCTTGACGCTGAGAAGACCAGAGA
CTTGTTCATGAACCTGGAGCATCCTGTTGCCGGGGTGTTCTATTTGGCTGTCAGGCTCAACGACCAGGTC
TTTGCGAATTTGAAGACGGAGGAAGACTGGAAAATTGGCAAGTCGGCTATCTTGCGCTTTATTTACGACG
TCAAGATCAAAGGCGTTGAAGTTCTCCTGCAAGCGGTCAACCCTCAGTCACTGGATTTCCTTGTCCTCAC
GAGTTCCATGGCTACTGTGTGCGGCTCGCCAGGCCAGGCGAACTATTCTGCTGCCCAGACCTACATGGAG
ACTATGGCGGCAGCGCTTCCCAATACCGTTGCAATCACCGTGCCCCCTATCACCGATGGAGGTGTGTTTG
TCCGAAGCCTGCCTCCAGGTAACGCACGCAATGCAGCCCTGGACAAATACAAATCCCTCGGAATGACTGG
CTACCTTGTTGCGCAACACTGCGTGAATGCCATCTGGACGCTGAACTGCGATGCCTATAGCCCAGTCTAT
ATTCCTCCCACCGACTGGAAAGAGATCATGCAACTTGGCATCCCGGAATACCACTTGTCGTCCCTGCGTC
ATTTGTTGACCAAGCAAAACGTTGAGATCGCGCTGGCAACCGAGGAGTGGTCCATTCGGGCGGCGTGCGC
ATCGGTGTTGGCTCTTGATACCAACGAGGTTGCAGACAATGTCCCGCTTTCAAGCTATGGTCTTGACTCG
CTAACATCCGTTCGATTGAGTGGGATTCTCAAAACCAACTTCAATGTTTCCGTGACTCAGCTTCAGCTTC
TCGGAAACAGTATGACTGTCCAACGACTGATGGCTCTGCAAGAGGAGCTGAAGGCCGATTCATCTTCTGT
GGCTGTGGGGACTGCCAACAAGGACTCGCTCGACATACTGGGAGCCGAAGGTGTCCATCATGCTGACATG
GACAAGACGATCGTTCGATTGAACAACGTCACGGATGGACAACCTGTATTCATCGTACACGGCGCTGGCG
GCGGCGTCCTCGTCATGCTGAAAACCGCGGAAATGATGTCTTGTCCTGTTTATGGTGTCCAAGACACTCC
AGATGCGCCCATTACCGGAACCCTCGACAAACTTTGCAGGTTCTACCTGGAGAAAATCCGAGAGAAGCAA
CCCAAAGGTCCATACCGCCTTGGGGGTTTCTCATTCGGCACCTATGCCGCTTTTGTCATCGCACAGCTGC
TGCAAGAAGAAGGGGAGACAGTTGAGCTGCTCGTCATGATCGATGGGTCGCCAGCGATTTTCACCAACTT
CGCCAAGAGGATCAATGTGACCAATATGCGAGACGAAATCATGACCGTTATCCGTGATCTTGCCGCAAGC
GGGACGCTGGAAAGTGGCGAGGAACTTACCGCCATGTTTGAGGACCACTTCAAGCAAGTTGCGCAGGGCG
GTTCTAGCGGCAAATTTGTGTCCCAGTTCGGTCGTGCATTCGTCGCACACGTGCTCATGGCGGTCCGCGC
TTGTATCCCAGCGATCTTACGGGAGCAAGCTGGGGAGATCGATAACTCTGTCTGGCCGACCGCGAGAACG
GTCGTTATCCGTGCGGAAGATGGCATTGGTCGTCAATCCGTGTCGGAAGGACTTTCCCCTGCTTTTGATG
TAGAATTACGCGCCCCAGATGCGGAGTTTTACATCCTACCGGGAACGCACTTCGGGATTCTCCACCCCCA
GTCTGGGCTCCCTCAGCTTCTCGAACAGGTGGAGAAGTGTGATCACCCAAAAGTGATACCACCGACGATG
ACGATGATGACCGGAACTACGATTTCTGTGGGAAAACACAGAAGTCAGTCATCCATCGACTTAGGCTGCT
CTGACACGGCGAGGGCACAAGCTGCGAAAGAAGTTTCCGGGATCATGGTGTCATCAATGTGGAGGAGCTG
GACAGCGAAGAGCACCAAGGGTGTGACAGCTTCGGCATTCTCAGACAGCATCAGGGTTTCCGCCTACAAT
GCGTCCCCCAGTAGGCTCCTGCTGCCTTCATTGGGGGCTAATGCAGGCCCTCAATGCGACGGCGGACGAA
AATGGTACCAGGCCCCAAAAATGACCTAGGGAGATTGATAAGACTTTTCTAGTTGCATATCTTTTATATT
TAAATCTTATCTATTAGTTAATTTTTTGTAATTTATCCTTATATATAGTCTGGTTATTCTAAAATATCAT
TTCAGTATCTAAAAATTCCCCTCTTTTTTCAGTTATATCTTAACAGGCGACAGTCCAAATGTTGATTTAT
CCCAGTCCGATTCATCAGGGTTGTGAAGCATTTTGTCAATGGTCGAAATCACATCAGTAATAGTGCCTCT
TACTTGCCTCATAGAATTTCTTTCTCTTAACGTCACCGTTTGGTCTTTTATAGTTTCGAAATCTATGGTG
ATACCAAATGGTGTTCCCAATTCATCGTTACGGGCGTATTTTTTACCAATTGAAGTATTGGAATCGTCAA
TTTTAAAGTATATCTCTCTTTTACGTAAAGCCTGCGAGATCCTCTTAAGTATAGCGGGGAAGCCATCGTT
ATTCGATATTGTCGTAACAAATACTTTGATCGGCGCTATGCGGCCGCCACCGCGGTGGAGCTCCAGCTTT
TGTTCCCTTTAGTGAGGGTTAATTGCGCGCTTGGCGAGACTCAAACAAGATATATTTTGCCCGCCTTACA
GACGAAACTAGTTGGAGGTTATGGAGCATACTATCACGTGGGCGGCCACTGGTGAGTTACTACACCCCAG
GGGCAACGTTGATGCTCCTAAAAAACTCTGGCTGGACGCAAGCCGTAACACCCGTGTCACTTCATAATCG
TTTGCAATTCAGGGCTTGATCTACACATTACCCTGTTATCCCTATTAATTAATACGGTTATCCACAGAAT
CAGGGGATAACGCAGGAAAGAACATGTGAGCAAAAGGCCAGCAAAAGGCCAGGAACCGTAAAAAGGCCGC
GTTGCTGGCGTTTTTCCATAGGCTCCGCCCCCCTGACGAGCATCACAAAAATCGACGCTCAAGTCAGAGG
TGGCGAAACCCGACAGGACTATAAAGATACCAGGCGTTTCCCCCTGGAAGCTCCCTCGTGCGCTCTCCTG
TTCCGACCCTGCCGCTTACCGGATACCTGTCCGCCTTTCTCCCTTCGGGAAGCGTGGCGCTTTCTCATAG
CTCACGCTGTAGGTATCTCAGTTCGGTGTAGGTCGTTCGCTCCAAGCTGGGCTGTGTGCACGAACCCCCC
GTTCAGCCCGACCGCTGCGCCTTATCCGGTAACTATCGTCTTGAGTCCAACCCGGTAAGACACGACTTAT
CGCCACTGGCAGCAGCCACTGGTAACAGGATTAGCAGAGCGAGGTATGTAGGCGGTGCTACAGAGTTCTT
GAAGTGGTGGCCTAACTACGGCTACACTAGAAGAACAGTATTTGGTATCTGCGCTCTGCTGAAGCCAGTT
ACCTTCGGAAAAAGAGTTGGTAGCTCTTGATCCGGCAAACAAACCACCGCTGGTAGCGGTGGTTTTTTTG
TTTGCAAGCAGCAGATTACGCGCAGAAAAAAAGGATCTCAAGAAGATCCTTTGATCTTTTCTACGGGGTC
TGACGCTCAGTGGAACGAAAACTCACGTTAAGGGATTTTGGTCATGAGATTATCAAAAAGGATCTTCACC
TAGATCCTTTTAAATTAAAAATGAAGTTTTAAATCAATCTAAAGTATATATGAGTAAACTTGGTCTGACA
GTTACCAATGCTTAATCAGTGAGGCACCTATCTCAGCGATCTGTCTATTTCGTTCATCCATAGTTGCCTG
ACTCCCCGTCGTGTAGATAACTACGATACGGGAGGGCTTACCATCTGGCCCCAGTGCTGCAATGATACCG
CGAGACCCACGCTCACCGGCTCCAGATTTATCAGCAATAAACCAGCCAGCCGGAAGGGCCGAGCGCAGAA
GTGGTCCTGCAACTTTATCCGCCTCCATCCAGTCTATTAATTGTTGCCGGGAAGCTAGAGTAAGTAGTTC
GCCAGTTAATAGTTTGCGCAACGTTGTTGCCATTGCTACAGGCATCGTGGTGTCACGCTCGTCGTTTGGT
ATGGCTTCATTCAGCTCCGGTTCCCAACGATCAAGGCGAGTTACATGATCCCCCATGTTGTGCAAAAAAG
CGGTTAGCTCCTTCGGTCCTCCGATCGTTGTCAGAAGTAAGTTGGCCGCAGTGTTATCACTCATGGTTAT
GGCAGCACTGCATAATTCTCTTACTGTCATGCCATCCGTAAGATGCTTTTCTGTGACTGGTGAGTACTCA
ACCAAGTCATTCTGAGAATAGTGTATGCGGCGACCGAGTTGCTCTTGCCCGGCGTCAATACGGGATAATA
CCGCGCCACATAGCAGAACTTTAAAAGTGCTCATCATTGGAAAACGTTCTTCGGGGCGAAAACTCTCAAG
GATCTTACCGCTGTTGAGATCCAGTTCGATGTAACCCACTCGTGCACCCAACTGATCTTCAGCATCTTTT
ACTTTCACCAGCGTTTCTGGGTGAGCAAAAACAGGAAGGCAAAATGCCGCAAAAAAGGGAATAAGGGCGA
CACGGAAATGTTGAATACTCATACTCTTCCTTTTTCAATATTATTGAAGCATTTATCAGGGTTATTGTCT
CATGAGCGGATACATATTTGAATGTATTTAGAAAAATAAACAAATAGGGGTTCCGCGCACATTTCCCCGA
AAAGTGCCACCTGAACGAAGCATCTGTGCTTCATTTTGTAGAACAAAAATGCAACGCGAGAGCGCTAATT
TTTCAAACAAAGAATCTGAGCTGCATTTTTACAGAACAGAAATGCAACGCGAAAGCGCTATTTTACCAAC
GAAGAATCTGTGCTTCATTTTTGTAAAACAAAAATGCAACGCGAGAGCGCTAATTTTTCAAACAAAGAAT
CTGAGCTGCATTTTTACAGAACAGAAATGCAACGCGAGAGCGCTATTTTACCAACAAAGAATCTATACTT
CTTTTTTGTTCTACAAAAATGCATCCCGAGAGCGCTATTTTTCTAACAAAGCATCTTAGATTACTTTTTT
TCTCCTTTGTGCGCTCTATAATGCAGTCTCTTGATAACTTTTTGCACTGTAGGTCCGTTAAGGTTAGAAG
AAGGCTACTTTGGTGTCTATTTTCTCTTCCATAAAAAAAGCCTGACTCCACTTCCCGCGTTTACTGATTA
CTAGCGAAGCTGCGGGTGCATTTTTTCAAGATAAAGGCATCCCCGATTATATTCTATACCGATGTGGATT
GCGCATACTTTGTGAACAGAAAGTGATAGCGTTGATGATTCTTCATTGGTCAGAAAATTATGAACGGTTT
CTTCTATTTTGTCTCTATATACTACGTATAGGAAATGTTTACATTTTCGTATTGTTTTCGATTCACTCTA
TGAATAGTTCTTACTACAATTTTTTTGTCTAAAGAGTAATACTAGAGATAAACATAAAAAATGTAGAGGT
CGAGTTTAGATGCAAGTTCAAGGAGCGAAAGGTGGATGGGTAGGTTATATAGGGATATAGCACAGAGATA
TATAGCAAAGAGATACTTTTGAGCAATGTTTGTGGAAGCGGTATTCGCAATATTTTAGTAGCTCGTTACA
GTCCGGTGCGTTTTTGGTTTTTTGAAAGTGCGTCTTCAGAGCGCTTTTGGTTTTCAAAAGCGCTCTGAAG
TTCCTATACTTTCTAGAGAATAGGAACTTCGGAATAGGAACTTCAAAGCGTTTCCGAAAACGAGCGCTTC
CGAAAATGCAACGCGAGCTGCGCACATACAGCTCACTGTTCACGTCGCACCTATATCTGCGTGTTGCCTG
TATATATATATACATGAGAAGAACGGCATAGTGCGTGTTTATGCTTAAATGCGTACTTATATGCGTCTAT
TTATGTAGGATGAAAGGTAGTCTAGTACCTCCTGTGATATTATCCCATTCCATGCGGGGTATCGTATGCT
TCCTTCAGCACTACCCTTTAGCTGTTCTATATGCTGCCACTCCTCAATTGGATTAGTCTCATCCTTCAAT
GCTATCATTTCCTTTGATATTGGATCATACTAAGAAACCATTATTATCATGACATTAACCTATAAAAATA
GGCGTATCACGAGGCCCTTTCGTCTCGCGCGTTTCGGTGATGACGGTGAGCGCGTTTCGGTGATGACGGT
GAAAACCTCGGCGCGCCATTACCCTGTTATCCCTAATATACAACGCAAAGAAGCTGGAAAATTGGCGAGG
GAATCCTGTTTCTGTCTATCCAAGAATGGGCATGAGGTGGCAACCGTCGTGCTAGCGTACAGGGTGCACT
TTGTAACCATTTGGGACACCGGACACTCGCTGTTTTCGAAATTACCCTTTAAGCGCGGGTATTGAACCAG
GCTTATGCCCAAGATCGTAGCAAGCATTTAACTGTGGGAATACTCAGGTATCGTAAGATGCAAGAGTTCG
AATCTCTTAGCAACCATTATTTTTTTCCTCAACATAACGAGAACACACAGGGGCGCTATCGCACAGAATC
AAATTCGATGACTGGAAATTTTTTGTTAATTTCAGAGGTCGCCTGACGCATATACCTTTTTCAACTGAAA
AATTGGGAGAAAAAGGAAAGGTGAGAGCGCCGGAACCGGCTTTTCATATAGAATAGAGAAGCGTTCATGA
CTAAATGCTTGCATCACAATACTTGAAGTTGACAATATTATTTAAGGACCTATTGTTTTTTCCAATAGGT
GGTTAGCAATCGTCTTACTTTCTAACTTTTCTTACCTTTTACATTTCAGCAATATATATATATATATTTC
AAGGATATACCATTCTAATGTCTGCCCCTAAGAAGATCGTCGTTTTGCCAGGTGACCACGTTGGTCAAGA
AATCACAGCCGAAGCCATTAAGGTTCTTAAAGCTATTTCTGATGTTCGTTCCAATGTCAAGTTCGATTTC
GAAAATCATTTAATTGGTGGTGCTGCTATCGATGCTACAGGTGTTCCACTTCCAGATGAGGCGCTGGAAG
CCTCCAAGAAGGCTGATGCCGTTTTGTTAGGTGCTGTGGGTGGTCCTAAATGGGGTACCGGTAGTGTTAG
ACCTGAACAAGGTTTACTAAAAATCCGTAAAGAACTTCAATTGTACGCCAACTTAAGACCATGTAACTTT
GCATCCGACTCTCTTTTAGACTTATCTCCAATCAAGCCACAATTTGCTAAAGGTACTGACTTCGTTGTTG
TCAGAGAATTAGTGGGAGGTATTTACTTTGGTAAGAGAAAGGAAGACGATGGTGATGGTGTCGCTTGGGA
TAGTGAACAATACACCGTTCCAGAAGTGCAAAGAATCACAAGAATGGCCGCTTTCATGGCCCTACAACAT
GAGCCACCATTGCCTATTTGGTCCTTGGATAAAGCTAATGTTTTGGCCTCTTCAAGATTATGGAGAAAAA
CTGTGGAGGAAACCATCAAGAACGAATTCCCTACATTGAAGGTTCAACATCAATTGATTGATTCTGCCGC
CATGATCCTAGTTAAGAACCCAACCCACCTAAATGGTATTATAATCACCAGCAACATGTTTGGTGATATC
ATCTCCGATGAAGCCTCCGTTATCCCAGGTTCCTTGGGTTTGTTGCCATCTGCGTCCTTGGCCTCTTTGC
CAGACAAGAACACCGCATTTGGTTTGTACGAACCATGCCACGGTTCTGCTCCAGATTTGCCAAAGAATAA
GGTCAACCCTATCGCCACTATCTTGTCTGCTGCAATGATGTTGAAATTGTCATTGAACTTGCCTGAAGAA
GGTAAGGCCATTGAAGATGCAGTTAAAAAGGTTTTGGATGCAGGTATCAGAACTGGTGATTTAGGTGGTT
CCAACAGTACCACCGAAGTCGGTGATGCTGTCGCCGAAGAAGTTAAGAAAATCCTTGCTTAAAAAGATTC
TCTTTTTTTATGATATTTGTACATAAACTTTATAAATGAAATTCATAATAGAAACGACACGAAATTACAA
AATGGAATATGTTCATAGGGTAGACGAAACTATATACGCAATCTACATACATTTATCAAGAAGGAGAAAA
AGGAGGATGTAAAGGAATACAGGTAAGCAAATTGATACTAATGGCTCAACGAAATGACGGTATCGATAAG
CTTGATATCGAATTCCTGCAGCCCGGGGGATCCACTAGTTCTAGA
Features (pLannotate 1.2.2; 14 found; start..end, strand, type, name):
    510..534     +  CDS            2xFLAG (fragment): two tandem FLAG® epitope tags
    616..2979    +  CDS            aflC (fragment): AFLC_ASPPU - Also known as pksA From Aspergillus parasiticus (strain ATCC 56775 / NRRL 5862 / SRRC 143 / SU-1).
   8646..9002    -  CDS            GRS2 (fragment): SYG2_YEAST - Experimental evidence at protein level: Swiss-Prot protein existence level 1. Catalyzes the ATP-dependent ligation of glycine to the 3'-end of its cognate tRNA, via the formation of an aminoacyl-adenylate intermediate (Gly-AMP) (PubMed:23816885). Also produces diadenosine tetraphosphate (Ap4A), a universal pleiotropic signaling molecule needed for cell regulation pathways, by direct condensation of 2 ATPs. Thereby, may play a special role in Ap4A homeostasis (By similarity). From Saccharomyces cerevisiae (strain ATCC 204508 / S288c) (Baker's yeast).
   9000..9023    -  misc_feature   MCS (fragment): pBluescript multiple cloning site
   9036..9054    -  promoter       T3 promoter: promoter for bacteriophage T3 RNA polymerase
   9393..9981    -  rep_origin     ori: high-copy-number ColE1/pMB1/pBR322/pUC origin of replication
  10152..11012   -  CDS            AmpR: β-lactamase; bla; confers resistance to ampicillin, carbenicillin, and related antibiotics
  11013..11117   -  promoter       AmpR promoter: bla
  11144..12486   -  rep_origin     2μ ori: yeast 2μ plasmid origin of replication
  12554..12579   +  CDS            rop (fragment): Rop protein, which maintains plasmids at low copy number; rop
  12580..12609   +  CDS            rop (fragment): Rop protein, which maintains plasmids at low copy number; rop
  12840..13247   +  promoter       LEU2 promoter: S. cerevisiae LEU2
  13248..14342   +  CDS            LEU2: 3-isopropylmalate dehydrogenase, required for leucine biosynthesis; S. cerevisiae LEU2; yeast auxotrophic marker
  14546..14605   -  misc_feature   MCS (fragment): pBluescript multiple cloning site
