[The description below was written by a language model from this plasmid's Addgene catalogue record and pLannotate feature annotations shown in this document.]
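Description:
pCHKU43.1-2.2 is a yeast expression plasmid of roughly 14.6 kb built on the pCHINT2A backbone. It serves as an E. coli–Saccharomyces cerevisiae shuttle vector. In bacteria it replicates from a high-copy ColE1/pUC-type origin and is selected with ampicillin through the bla (AmpR) gene and its native promoter. In yeast it is maintained episomally by the 2μ origin and selected by leucine prototrophy, using LEU2 under its own promoter. Remnants of a pBluescript multiple cloning site, a T3 promoter and short rop fragments are backbone leftovers with no evident role in the payload.

The insert is a polyketide synthase gene of about 8 kb from the basidiomycete Hydnomerulius pinastri, described as the PKS of the cluster designated PKS17. It carries an N-terminal FLAG tag, and the annotation detects a FLAG-type fragment just upstream of the coding region. The automated hit to Aspergillus parasiticus aflC (pksA) over the first part of the open reading frame most likely reflects homology between conserved PKS domains rather than an Aspergillus origin. Neither feature table annotates the promoter driving the PKS, and the catalogue entry does not name it. The GRS2 fragment downstream of the insert may be yeast-derived 3′ flanking or terminator sequence, but the record does not say so. The depositor sequence and the repository sequencing result differ by only a few nucleotides in length and give essentially the same feature map.

The plasmid belongs to a heterologous expression platform for discovering fungal natural products. It is intended to express this biosynthetic gene in yeast, and the record does not list any companion constructs for other genes of the cluster.
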