Addgene plasmid #110674: pCHKU43.1-2.2
Purpose: Expression of a fungal biosynthetic gene cluster
Depositing lab: Ronald Davis. Depositing organization: Stanford University. Publication: HEx: A heterologous expression platform for the discovery of fungal natural products. Harvey CJB, Tang M, Schlecht U, Horecka J, Fischer CR, Lin HC, Li J, Naughton B, Cherry J, Miranda M, Li YF, Chu AM, Hennessy JR, Vandova GA, Inglis D, Aiyar RS, Steinmetz LM, Davis RW, Medema MH, Sattely E, Khosla C, St Onge RP, Tang Y, Hillenmeyer ME. Sci Adv. 2018 Apr 11;4(4):eaar5459. doi: 10.1126/sciadv.aar5459. eCollection 2018 Apr. PubMed 29651464.
Backbone
  Vector backbone: pCHINT2A
  Vector type: Yeast Expression
  Selectable markers: LEU2
Growth in bacteria
  Bacterial resistance: Ampicillin, 100 μg/mL
  Growth temperature: 37°C
  Growth strain: DH5alpha
  Copy number: High Copy
Gene/Insert
  Gene/Insert name: PKS (alt name: PKS gene for cluster PKS17)
  Species: Hydnomerulius pinastri
  Insert size (bp): 7959
  Tag / fusion protein: flag (N terminal on insert)
  Cloning method: Unknown
Terms and licenses: Academic/Nonprofit Terms; Industry Terms: Not Available to Industry
How to cite: pCHKU43.1-2.2 was a gift from Ronald Davis (Addgene plasmid # 110674 ; http://n2t.net/addgene:110674 ; RRID:Addgene_110674)
